Addgene plasmid #160831: pXWSPtet2
Purpose: 1 repeat of Ptet2 sponge
Depositing lab: Baojun Wang. Depositing organization: University of Edinburgh. Publication: Synthetic protein-binding DNA sponge as a tool to tune gene expression and mitigate protein toxicity. Wan X, Pinto F, Yu L, Wang B. Nat Commun. 2020 Nov 24;11(1):5961. doi: 10.1038/s41467-020-19552-9. PubMed 33235249.
Backbone
  Vector backbone: pSB3K3
  Backbone size w/o insert (bp): 2672
  Vector type: Synthetic Biology
Growth in bacteria
  Bacterial resistance: Kanamycin, 50 μg/mL
  Growth temperature: 30°C
  Growth strain: NEB Stable
  Copy number: Low Copy
Gene/Insert
  Gene/Insert name: Ptet2-t
  Species: Synthetic
  Insert size (bp): 217
  Promoter: Ptet2
  Cloning method: Restriction Enzyme; 5′ cloning site EcoRI (not destroyed); 3′ cloning site PstI (not destroyed)
  Sequencing primers: 5′ TGCCACCTGACGTCTAAGAA; 3′ ATTACCGCCTTTGAGTGAGC
Terms and licenses: Academic/Nonprofit Terms; Industry Terms: Not Available to Industry
How to cite: pXWSPtet2 was a gift from Baojun Wang (Addgene plasmid # 160831 ; http://n2t.net/addgene:160831 ; RRID:Addgene_160831)
