[The description below was written by a language model from this plasmid's Addgene catalogue record and pLannotate feature annotations shown in this document.]
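Description:
pXWSPtet2 is a small synthetic-biology plasmid for use in E. coli, built on the BioBrick backbone pSB3K3. It replicates from the p15A origin, which the record lists as low copy and which is compatible with ColE1-type plasmids, so it can be co-maintained with other circuit plasmids in the same cell. Selection is by kanamycin through the aph(3')-Ia aminoglycoside phosphotransferase gene. The sequenced record is about 2.9 kb, consistent with the stated backbone plus a 217 bp insert. The short matches annotated as bom, RSF ori and a β-lactamase fragment are partial hits within the backbone and do not appear to represent functional elements. A backbone terminator sits just upstream of the cloning region and insulates it from read-through.

The insert, Ptet2-t, lies between the BioBrick prefix and suffix and was cloned EcoRI to PstI, with both sites retained. It consists of the synthetic Ptet2 promoter, annotated as two adjacent fragments resembling PLtetO-1 (a phage lambda PL derivative carrying tet operator sites), followed directly by the rrnB T1 and T7Te terminators. No coding sequence is placed downstream, so the cassette is not meant to express a product. Instead it serves as a single-repeat DNA "sponge": the operator sites presumably act as decoy binding sites that titrate the cognate repressor (TetR, by inference from the tet operators) away from its functional targets. According to the record, such protein-binding sponges are used to tune gene expression and mitigate protein toxicity, with this one-repeat version representing the smallest unit of the Ptet2 sponge.
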