Features (pLannotate 1.2.2; 12 found; start..end, strand, type, name):
    141..956     -  CDS            KanR: aminoglycoside phosphotransferase; aph(3')-Ia; confers resistance to kanamycin in bacteria or G418 (Geneticin®) in eukaryotes
   1283..1309    +  misc_feature   bom (fragment): basis of mobility region from pBR322
   1408..1463    -  rep_origin     RSF ori (fragment): Plasmids containing the RSF 1030 origin of replication can be propagated in E. coli cells that contain additional plasmids with compatible origins.
   1551..2095    -  rep_origin     p15A ori: Plasmids containing the medium-copy-number p15A origin of replication can be propagated in E. coli cells that contain a second plasmid with the ColE1 origin.
   2261..2506    -  CDS            bla(M) (fragment): β-lactamase lacking the signal sequence; bla(M); allows cytosolic expression of β-lactamase
   2585..2628    -  terminator     bacterial terminator: putative bacterial transcription terminator
   2631..2652    +  misc_feature   BioBrick prefix: BioBrick prefix for parts that do not start with "ATG"
   2656..2674    +  promoter       PLtetO-1 promoter (fragment): modified phage lambda PL promoter with tet operator sites (Lutz and Bujard, 1997)
   2675..2730    +  promoter       PLtetO-1 promoter (fragment): modified phage lambda PL promoter with tet operator sites (Lutz and Bujard, 1997)
   2749..2820    +  terminator     rrnB T1 terminator: transcription terminator T1 from the E. coli rrnB gene
   2836..2863    +  terminator     T7Te terminator: phage T7 early transcription terminator
   2870..1       +  misc_feature   BioBrick suffix (across the origin): universal suffix for all parts
>Addgene plasmid #160831 | pXWSPtet2 | addgene full sequence | sequence record 317056 | Addgene NGS Result
GGCTTCCTCGCTCACTGACTCGCTGCGCTCGGTCGTTCGGCTGCGGCGAGCGGTATCAGCTCACTCAAAG
GCGGTAATCTCGAGTCCCGTCAAGTCAGCGTAATGCTCTGCCAGTGTTACAACCAATTAACCAATTCTGA
TTAGAAAAACTCATCGAGCATCAAATGAAACTGCAATTTATTCATATCAGGATTATCGATACCATATTTT
TGAAAAAGCCGTTTCTGTAATGAAGGAGAAAACTCACCGAGGCAGTTCCATAGGATGGCAAGATCCTGGT
ATCGGTCTGCGATTCCGACTCGTCCAACATCAATACAACCTATTAATTTCCCCTCGTCAAAAATAAGGTT
ATCAAGTGAGAAATCACCATGAGTGACGACTGAATCCGGTGAGAATGGCAAAAGCTTATGCATTTCTTTC
CAGACTTGTTCAACAGGCCAGCCATTACGCTCGTCATCAAAATCACTCGCATCAACCAAACCGTTATTCA
TTCGTGATTGCGCCTGAGCGAGACGAAATACGCGATCGCTGTTAAAAGGACAATTACAAACAGGAATCGA
ATGCAACCGGCGCAGGAACACTGCCAGCGCATCAACAATATTTTCACCTGAATCAGGATATTCTTCTAAT
ACCTGGAATGCTGTTTTCCCGGGGATCGCAGTGGTGAGTAACCATGCATCATCAGGAGTACGGATAAAAT
GCTTGATGGTCGGAAGAGGCATAAATTCCGTCAGCCAGTTTAGTCTGACCATCTCATCTGTAACATCATT
GGCAACGCTACCTTTGCCATGTTTCAGAAACAACTCTGGCGCATCGGGCTTCCCATACAATCGATAGATT
GTCGCACCTGATTGCCCGACATTATCGCGAGCCCATTTATACCCATATAAATCAGCATCCATGTTGGAAT
TTAATCGCGGCCTGGAGCAAGACGTTTCCCGTTGAATATGGCTCATAACACCCCTTGTATTACTGTTTAT
GTAAGCAGACAGTTTTATTGTTCATGATGATATATTTTTATCTTGTGCAATGTAACATCAGAGATTTTGA
GACACAACGTGGCTTTGTTGAATAAATCGAACTTTTGCTGAGTTGAAGGATCAGATCACGCATCTTCCCG
ACAACGCAGACCGTTCCGTGGCAAAGCAAAAGTTCAAAATCACCAACTGGTCCACCTACAACAAAGCTCT
CATCAACCGTGGCTCCCTCACTTTCTGGCTGGATGATGGGGCGATTCAGGCCTGGTATGAGTCAGCAACA
CCTTCTTCACGAGGCAGACCTCAGCGCTAGCGGAGTGTATACTGGCTTACTATGTTGGCACTGATGAGGG
TGTCAGTGAAGTGCTTCATGTGGCAGGAGAAAAAAGGCTGCACCGGTGCGTCAGCAGAATATGTGATACA
GGATATATTCCGCTTCCTCGCTCACTGACTCGCTACGCTCGGTCGTTCGACTGCGGCGAGCGGAAATGGC
TTACGAACGGGGCGGAGATTTCCTGGAAGATGCCAGGAAGATACTTAACAGGGAAGTGAGAGGGCCGCGG
CAAAGCCGTTTTTCCATAGGCTCCGCCCCCTGACAAGCATCACGAAATCTGACGCTCAAATCAGTGGTGG
CGAAACCCGACAGGACTATAAAGATACCAGGCGTTTCCCCCTGGCGGCTCCCTCGTGCGCTCTCCTGTTC
CTGCCTTTCGGTTTACCGGTGTCATTCCGCTGTTATGGCCGCGTTTGTCTCATTCCACGCCTGACACTCA
GTTCCGGGTAGGCAGTTCGCTCCAAGCTGGACTGTATGCACGAACCCCCCGTTCAGTCCGACCGCTGCGC
CTTATCCGGTAACTATCGTCTTGAGTCCAACCCGGAAAGACATGCAAAAGCACCACTGGCAGCAGCCACT
GGTAATTGATTTAGAGGAGTTAGTCTTGAAGTCATGCGCCGGTTAAGGCTAAACTGAAAGGACAAGTTTT
GGTGACTGCGCTCCTCCAAGCCAGTTACCTCGGTTCAAAGAGTTGGTAGCTCAGAGAACCTTCAAAAAAC
CGCCCTGCAAGGCGGTTTTTTCGTTTTCAGAGCAAGAGATTACGCGCAGACCAAAACGATCTCAAGAAGA
TCATCTTATTAAGGGGTCTGACGCTCAGTGGAACGAAAACTCACGTTAAGGGATTTTGGTCATGAGATTA
TCAAAAAGGATCTTCACCTAGATCCTTTTAAATTAAAAATGAAGTTTTAAATCAATCTAAAGTATATATG
AGTAAACTTGGTCTGACAGTTACCAATGCTTAATCAGTGAGGCACCTATCTCAGCGATCTGTCTATTTCG
TTCATCCATAGTTGCCTGACTCCCCGTCGTGTAGATAACTACGATACGGGAGGGCTTACCATCTGGCCCC
AGTGCTGCAATGATACCGCGAGACCCACGCTCACCGGCTCCAGATTTATCAGCAATAAACCAGCCAGCCG
GAAGGGCCGAGCGCAGAAGTGGTCCTGCAACTTTATCCGCCTCCATCCAGTCTATTCCATGGTGCCACCT
GACGTCTAAGAAACCATTATTATCATGACATTAACCTATAAAAATAGGCGTATCACGAGGCAGAATTTCA
GATAAAAAAAATCCTTAGCTTTCGCTAAGGATGATTTCTGGAATTCGCGGCCGCTTCTAGAGTTTTCAGC
AGGACGCACTGACCTCCCTATCAGTGATAGAGATTGACATCCCTATCAGTGATAGAGATACTGAGCACAT
ATTACTAGAGCCAGGCATCAAATAAAACGAAAGGCTCAGTCGAAAGACTGGGCCTTTCGTTTTATCTGTT
GTTTGTCGGTGAACGCTCTCTACTAGAGTCACACTGGCTCACCTTCGGGTGGGCCTTTCTGCGTTTATAT
ACTAGTAGCGGCCGCTGCA
