>Addgene plasmid #160831 | pXWSPtet2 | depositor partial sequence | sequence record 311332 | Ptet2-t
TTTTCAGCAGGACGCACTGACCTCCCTATCAGTGATAGAGATTGACATCCCTATCAGTGATAGAGATACT
GAGCACATATTACTAGAGCCAGGCATCAAATAAAACGAAAGGCTCAGTCGAAAGACTGGGCCTTTCGTTT
TATCTGTTGTTTGTCGGTGAACGCTCTCTACTAGAGTCACACTGGCTCACCTTCGGGTGGGCCTTTCTGC
GTTTATA
